>Addgene plasmid #21507 | pJA254 | depositor full sequence | sequence record 9906 | Author sequence
CTTTCCTGCGTTATCCCCTGATTCTGTGGATAACCGTATTACCGCCTTTGAGTGAGCTGATACCGCTCGC
CGCAGCCGAACGACCGAGCGCAGCGAGTCAGTGAGCGAGGAAGCGGAAGAGCGCCCAATACGCAAACCGC
CTCTCCCCGCGCGTTGGCCGATTCATTAATGCAGCTGGCACGACAGGTTTCCCGACTGGAAAGCGGGCAG
TGAGCGCAACGCAATTAATACGCGTACCGCTAGCCAGGAAGAGTTTGTAGAAACGCAAAAAGGCCATCCG
TCAGGATGGCCTTCTGCTTAGTTTGATGCCTGGCAGTTTATGGCGGGCGTCCTGCCCGCCACCCTCCGGG
CCGTTGCTTCACAACGTTCAAATCCGCTCCCGGCGGATTTGTCCTACTCAGGAGAGCGTTCACCGACAAA
CAACAGATAAAACGAAAGGCCCAGTCTTCCGACTGAGCCTTTCGTTTTATTTGATGCCTGGCAGTTCCCT
ACTCTCGCGTTAACGCTAGCATGGATGTTTTCCCAGTCACGACGTTGTAAAACGACGGCCAGTCTTAAGC
TCGGGCCCGCGTTAACGCTACCATGGAGCTCCAAATAATGATTTTATTTTGACTGATAGTGACCTGTTCG
TTGCAACAAATTGATAAGCAATGCTTTTTTATAATGCCAACTTTGTATAGAAAAGTTGAAATATCAGTTT
TTAAAAAATTAAACCATAAAACAAATAATATAACCCAATTTTTACATCAAACCACAAGAAAAAAATACAT
TTGGGCCCACGGATAAAGAAATTAAAAAAATACATTTTTTAAAGGCGCACCGAATTAAAATTCATTTGGG
TCTTACCGCGTATACCGTACTCCGTTTGTTTGATCATTTTTGTCAGCGCTGGCGGTTGTTTTTTCATTTC
ATTTCTGCTTCAAAGACGTTTTCTCGAATAATTTTTCGTTTATTCTCTTTTTTAAAATTAATTTCTAGCC
GTAAATGTTATAAATTCACCCATTTAACGCAAATTTCATGGTAATCTCATGGAAAAATGCAGTTTCTTTG
TTAAAGAAAGCTTAAATAGCAAAAATTCCCCGACTTTCCCCAAAATCCTGCTCGATTTTCCGTTTTCTCA
TTGTATTCTCTCTTAATTAATTTTATCGATAATCAATTGAATGTTTCAGACAGAGAATGAGTAAAGGAGA
AGAACTTTTCACTGGAGTTGTCCCAATTCTTGTTGAATTAGATGGTGATGTTAATGGGCACAAATTTTCT
GTCAGTGGAGAGGGTGAAGGTGATGCAACATACGGAAAACTTACCCTTAAATTTATTTGCACTACTGGAA
AACTACCTGTTCCATGGGTAAGTTTAAACATATATATACTAACTAACCCTGATTATTTAAATTTTCAGCC
AACACTTGTCACTACTCTCACTTATGGTGTTCAATGCTTCTCGAGATACCCAGATCATATGAAACAGCAT
GACTTTTTCAAGAGTGCCATGCCCGAAGGTTATGTACAGGAAAGAACTATATTTTTCAAAGATGACGGGA
ACTACAAGACACGTAAGTTTAAACAGTTCGGTACTAACTAACCATACATATTTAAATTTTCAGGTGCTGA
AGTCAAGTTTGAAGGTGATACCCTTGTTAATAGAATCGAGTTAAAAGGTATTGATTTTAAAGAAGATGGA
AACATTCTTGGACACAAATTGGAATACAACTATAACTCACACAATGTATACATCATGGCAGACAAACAAA
AGAATGGAATCAAAGTTGTAAGTTTAAACATGATTTTACTAACTAACTAATCTGATTTAAATTTTCAGAA
CTTCAAAATTAGACACAACATTGAAGATGGAAGCGTTCAACTAGCAGACCATTATCAACAAAATACTCCA
ATTGGCGATGGCCCTGTCCTTTTACCAGACAACCATTACCTGTCCACACAATCTGCCCTTTCGAAAGATC
CCAACGAAAAGAGAGACCACATGGTCCTTCTTGAGTTTGTAACAGCTGCTGGGATTACACATGGCATGGA
CGAACTATACAAAGGAGGTGGAGGTGGAGCTTCAAGTTTGTACAAAAAAGTTGAACGAGAAACGTAAAAT
GATATAAATATCAATATATTAAATTAGATTTTGCATAAAAAACAGACTACATAATACTGTAAAACACAAC
ATATGCAGTCACTATGAATCAACTACTTAGATGGTATTAGTGACCTGTAGAATTCGAGCTCTAGAGCTGC
AGGGCGGCCGCGATATCCCCTATAGTGAGTCGTATTACATGGTCATAGCTGTTTCCTGGCAGCTCTGGCC
CGTGTCTCAAAATCTCTGATGTTACATTGCACAAGATAAAAATATATCATCATGAACAATAAAACTGTCT
GCTTACATAAACAGTAATACAAGGGGTGTTATGAGCCATATTCAACGGGAAACGTCGAGGCCGCGATTAA
ATTCCAACATGGATGCTGATTTATATGGGTATAAATGGGCTCGCGATAATGTCGGGCAATCAGGTGCGAC
AATCTATCGCTTGTATGGGAAGCCCGATGCGCCAGAGTTGTTTCTGAAACATGGCAAAGGTAGCGTTGCC
AATGATGTTACAGATGAGATGGTCAGACTAAACTGGCTGACGGAATTTATGCCTCTTCCGACCATCAAGC
ATTTTATCCGTACTCCTGATGATGCATGGTTACTCACCACTGCGATCCCCGGAAAAACAGCATTCCAGGT
ATTAGAAGAATATCCTGATTCAGGTGAAAATATTGTTGATGCGCTGGCAGTGTTCCTGCGCCGGTTGCAT
TCGATTCCTGTTTGTAATTGTCCTTTTAACAGCGATCGCGTATTTCGTCTCGCTCAGGCGCAATCACGAA
TGAATAACGGTTTGGTTGATGCGAGTGATTTTGATGACGAGCGTAATGGCTGGCCTGTTGAACAAGTCTG
GAAAGAAATGCATAAACTTTTGCCATTCTCACCGGATTCAGTCGTCACTCATGGTGATTTCTCACTTGAT
AACCTTATTTTTGACGAGGGGAAATTAATAGGTTGTATTGATGTTGGACGAGTCGGAATCGCAGACCGAT
ACCAGGATCTTGCCATCCTATGGAACTGCCTCGGTGAGTTTTCTCCTTCATTACAGAAACGGCTTTTTCA
AAAATATGGTATTGATAATCCTGATATGAATAAATTGCAGTTTCATTTGATGCTCGATGAGTTTTTCTAA
TCAGAATTGGTTAATTGGTTGTAACACTGGCAGAGCATTACGCTGACTTGACGGGACGGCGCAAGCTCAT
GACCAAAATCCCTTAACGTGAGTTACGCGTCGTTCCACTGAGCGTCAGACCCCGTAGAAAAGATCAAAGG
ATCTTCTTGAGATCCTTTTTTTCTGCGCGTAATCTGCTGCTTGCAAACAAAAAAACCACCGCTACCAGCG
GTGGTTTGTTTGCCGGATCAAGAGCTACCAACTCTTTTTCCGAAGGTAACTGGCTTCAGCAGAGCGCAGA
TACCAAATACTGTCCTTCTAGTGTAGCCGTAGTTAGGCCACCACTTCAAGAACTCTGTAGCACCGCCTAC
ATACCTCGCTCTGCTAATCCTGTTACCAGTGGCTGCTGCCAGTGGCGATAAGTCGTGTCTTACCGGGTTG
GACTCAAGACGATAGTTACCGGATAAGGCGCAGCGGTCGGGCTGAACGGGGGGTTCGTGCACACAGCCCA
GCTTGGAGCGAACGACCTACACCGAACTGAGATACCTACAGCGTGAGCATTGAGAAAGCGCCACGCTTCC
CGAAGGGAGAAAGGCGGACAGGTATCCGGTAAGCGGCAGGGTCGGAACAGGAGAGCGCACGAGGGAGCTT
CCAGGGGGAAACGCCTGGTATCTTTATAGTCCTGTCGGGTTTCGCCACCTCTGACTTGAGCGTCGATTTT
TGTGATGCTCGTCAGGGGGGCGGAGCCTATGGAAAAACGCCAGCAACGCGGCCTTTTTACGGTTCCTGGC
CTTTTGCTGGCCTTTTGCTCACATGTT
Features (pLannotate 1.2.2; 11 found; start..end, strand, type, name):
    121..213     +  CDS            lacI (fragment): lac repressor; lacI; The lac repressor binds to the lac operator to inhibit transcription in E. coli. This inhibition can be relieved by adding lactose or isopropyl-β-D-thiogalactopyranoside (IPTG).
    268..295     -  terminator     rrnB T2 terminator: transcription terminator T2 from the E. coli rrnB gene
    427..470     +  terminator     rrnB T1 terminator: Escherichia coli rrnB; transcription terminator T1 from the E. coli rrnB gene
    517..553     -  CDS            lacZα (fragment): LacZα fragment of β-galactosidase; lacZ fragment
    592..677     +  protein_bind   attL1 (fragment): mutant version of attL; recombination site for the Gateway® LR reaction LR Clonase™
    668..688     +  protein_bind   attB4: mutant version of attB; core recombination site for the Gateway® BP reaction BP Clonase™
   1180..2043    +  CDS            EGFP: EGFP is a basic (constitutively fluorescent) green fluorescent protein published in 1996, derived from Aequorea victoria. It is reported to be a rapidly-maturing weak dimer with moderate acid sensitivity.
   2063..2186    +  protein_bind   attR1: mutant version of attR; recombination site for the Gateway® LR reaction LR Clonase™
   2259..2277    -  promoter       T7 promoter: promoter for bacteriophage T7 RNA polymerase
   2411..3220    +  CDS            KanR: aminoglycoside phosphotransferase; aph(3')-Ia; confers resistance to kanamycin in bacteria or G418 (Geneticin®) in eukaryotes
   3367..3955    +  rep_origin     ori: high-copy-number ColE1/pMB1/pBR322/pUC origin of replication
