[The description below was written by a language model from this plasmid's Addgene catalogue record and pLannotate feature annotations shown in this document.]
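Description:
pJA254 is a MultiSite Gateway entry clone built in the Invitrogen pDONR P4-P1R donor backbone, part of a toolkit for constitutive and inducible transgene expression in the C. elegans germline that is compatible with MosSCI single-copy insertion. It is propagated in E. coli under kanamycin selection. The feature table shows a KanR (aminoglycoside phosphotransferase) gene and a high-copy ColE1/pUC-type origin. It also shows the rrnB T1 and T2 terminators upstream of the cloning region, which insulate the insert from read-through transcription, and a T7 promoter beside the insert on the downstream side. The short lacI and lacZα fragments called by the annotation appear to be backbone remnants rather than functional genes.

The roughly 1.4 kb insert, pmex-5::GFP-F64LS65T::(Gly)5Ala, was introduced by a BP reaction that destroyed the original attP4 and attP1R sites. The annotation places an attL-type site with an attB4 core on the 5′ side and attR1 on the 3′ side, consistent with the attL4/attR1 flanks expected of a first-position ("slot 1") entry clone. Between the 5′ site and the GFP coding sequence lies an unannotated stretch of about 500 bp, which presumably corresponds to the mex-5 promoter named in the record. The annotation tool identifies the fluorescent protein as EGFP, in keeping with the F64L/S65T mutations. It is followed by a five-glycine-plus-alanine linker. This arrangement implies that the GFP is meant to read through attB1 into a gene of interest supplied from a second-position entry clone, producing an N-terminal GFP fusion. In use, pJA254 would be combined by an LR reaction with other entry clones and a destination vector, such as a MosSCI-compatible one, to drive germline expression of GFP-tagged proteins in worms.
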