Addgene plasmid #21507: pJA254
Depositing lab: Julie Ahringer. Depositing organization: University of Cambridge. Publication: MosSCI and gateway compatible plasmid toolkit for constitutive and inducible expression of transgenes in the C. elegans germline. Zeiser E, Frokjaer-Jensen C, Jorgensen E, Ahringer J. PLoS One. 2011;6(5):e20082. Epub 2011 May 26. 10.1371/journal.pone.0020082 PubMed 21637852.
Backbone
  Vector backbone: pDONRP4P1R
  Backbone manufacturer: Invitrogen
  Backbone size w/o insert (bp): 2643
  Vector type: MultiSite Gateway
Growth in bacteria
  Bacterial resistance: Kanamycin, 50 μg/mL
  Growth temperature: 37°C
  Growth strain: DH5alpha
  Growth instructions: DH5a
  Copy number: Unknown
Gene/Insert
  Gene/Insert name: pmex-5::GFP-F64LS65T::(Gly)5Ala
  Species: C. elegans (nematode)
  Insert size (bp): 1374
  Cloning method: Gateway Cloning; 5′ cloning site attP4 (destroyed during cloning); 3′ cloning site attP1R (destroyed during cloning)
  Sequencing primers: 5′ M13F; 3′ M13R/ T7
Terms and licenses: Academic/Nonprofit Terms; Industry Terms: Not Available to Industry
How to cite: pJA254 was a gift from Julie Ahringer (Addgene plasmid # 21507 ; http://n2t.net/addgene:21507 ; RRID:Addgene_21507)
