>Addgene plasmid #21507 | pJA254 | addgene partial sequence | sequence record 27517 | 21507 with GFP-R
GGAAGTCTCTCCTTTCTCATTCTCTGTCTGAAACATTCAATTGATTATCGATAAAATTAATTAAGAGAGA
ATACAATGAGAAAACGGAAAATCGAGCAGGATTTTGGGGAAAGTCGGGGAATTTTTGCTATTTAAGCTTT
CTTTAACAAAGAAACTGCATTTTTCCATGAGATTACCATGAAATTTGCGTTAAATGGGTGAATTTATAAC
ATTTACGGCTAGAAATTAATTTTAAAAAAGAGAATAAACGAAAAATTATTCGAGAAAACGTCTTTGAAGC
AGAAATGAAATGAAAAAACAACCGCCAGCGCTGACAAAAATGATCAAACAAACGGAGTACGGTATACGCG
GTAAGACCCAAATGAATTTTAATTCGGTGCGCCTTTAAAAAATGTATTTTTTTAATTTCTTTATCCGTGG
GCCCAAATGTATTTTTTTCTTGTGGTTTGATGTAAAAATTGGGTTATATTATTTGTTTTATGGTTTAATT
TTTTAAAAACTGATATTTCAACTTTTCTATACAAAGTTGGCATTATAAAAAAGCATTGCTTATCAATTTG
TTGCAACGAACAGGTCACTATCAGTCAAAATAAAATCATTATTTGGAGCTCCATGGTAGCGTTAACTCGG
GCCCGAGCTTAAGACTGGCCGTCGTTTTACAACGTCGTGACTGGGAAAACATCCATGCTAGCGTTAACGC
GAGAGTAGGGAACTGCCAGGCTCAATAAAACGAAGGCTCANCGGAGACGGGCCTTCGTTACTGTGTTGCG
GGACCTCCNGANAGCATCGCNGACGATGACTGGACCCGGCGGGGGGGGGNGCCCCCN
