>Addgene plasmid #21507 | pJA254 | addgene partial sequence | sequence record 27518 | 21507 with M13-rev
TCGCGGCCGCCCTGCAGCTCTAGAGCTCGAATTCTACAGGTCACTAATACCATCTAAGTAGTTGGTTCAT
AGTGACTGCATATGTTGTGTTTTACAGTATTATGTAGTCTGTTTTTTATGCAAAATCTAATTTAATATAT
TGATATTTATATCATTTTACGTTTCTCGTTCAACTTTTTTGTACAAACTTGAAGCTCCACCTCCACCTCC
TTTGTATAGTTCGTCCATGCCATGTGTAATCCCAGCAGCTGTTACAAACTCAAGAAGGACCATGTGGTCT
CTCTTTTCGTTGGGATCTTTCGAAAGGGCAGATTGTGTGGACAGGTAATGGTTGTCTGGTAAAAGGACAG
GGCCATCGCCAATTGGAGTATTTTGTTGATAATGGTCTGCTAGTTGAACGCTTCCATCTTCAATGTTGTG
TCTAATTTTGAAGTTCTGAAAATTTAAATCAGATTAGTTAGTTAGTAAAATCATGTTTAAACTTACAACT
TTGATTCCATTCTTTTGTTTGTCTGCCATGATGTATACATTGTGTGAGTTATAGTTGTATTCCAATTTGT
GTCCAAGAATGTTTCCCATCTTC
